>Addgene plasmid #34386 | KHBD00254 | depositor partial sequence | sequence record 40953 | KHBD00254 sequence 1803 bps
ATGAAAGAGTTTCAAAGAATGTTGATGTTGCAATACAGCAAGCATGGCGAGTGCATACTCAAAGAAATCG
GAGCAGCCTTCAGAGGGGAGCACCCGGCGGACCTGACCATCGTCTGCGAGAACAAAGTAAAGCTGCACGC
CCACAAGTTGGTCCTGGCGGCCGCCAGTCCGTTGATAAGGAACCTGCTGGAGGACACCCACTTGAGCGAC
TGCTCCACCACCGTATACTTTCCGGACGTGAATGCCACCTACTTTAAGTTCCTGCTGGACTTCCTGTACT
CGGGGCAGACGTGCATTACCTCACGGGATGTGAACTATCTGCACGACCTGCTGCTGCTGCTGCAGATCAA
GTCGGACAGCTGGAAGACCACCGACTCCGCCTATCTGAGCAGCAAGTGCGGCGGCCTGCGGGATCGGGCC
GACAGGCGGAAGCAGCAGTACACCAGCCCACAGAATTTGGAGCCGGATCAGACGCTCAAGTACGAGGTGG
ACAGCGTGGATGAGTCGCGCAACGCCGCGGATTTCTCGTCCGCCTTCAACTCCAACGACAATTGCGAGAG
TGCGGCCGAGTGCGAGCGGAGTGGTGGCCACAACAACAAGGAGGAGGACGAGGACGACTGCACCCACAAG
GACAACAAGAGCGACAAGGACACGGACGAAATTGTAAATCTCTCGAATGCACCGCCCAGCGGCACCAGCG
GCAGTAACAGCAACATCAGCACCAGCAGCAACCACCAGCAGCAACAGCACCACCACCATCACCACCACAA
CCACAACAACAACAATAATAATAACAACAACAACAGCAGCAGCTCAACCATAAATCCCGTCAACCTTTCA
CTCGACCTTCGGACGAAAAGCGAGAACTCGGCGAGCAGAACCCTGGGATCCGGATCAGACCACAGCGGCA
TCGACCTGGCAGTGACAGCGAGCGAAAGCACGAAACGGAAGGGCCTGTTCTTCGACTCGCACAAGGATGT
GATGAAGCCGCTGTCCGATGGGTCGGACATCAACAGCTCGCCGGAGAACTACGTGGTAACGCCGCATCGG
AAGCGGCGACCCGGATTCCACAACACGCAGAGCGACAACCAGCCGTTCACTTCGTACCCACACAGCCTAC
TGGAGGAACTGCGCTTGGCCAAGTCGACGACGTCGCCCATTTCGGGCTTTGGATCGGAGAAGAACATGCT
GGCGCACCTGGAGGACGGAGCACTCAATGGGGACACACTGACGCCGGACAGGAAGCATCTGCTGGAGGCG
CAGCGCAATCGAGCCCAGAGTCCCGAGATACCGATGCACTTGGGCCCCCAGTTCGTGTACCAGTGGCAGT
CCAACCAGAACGCAGCCATGTCCGCAATGCCCAATCTCCAGTCGCGACTCTCTAGTCTGTCGCACATCAG
CCTAAACCTGGATCATCCGGAGGGACGCAGTGGGTCGGCCTCCGGTTCGGGTGCGAACTTGGCCGGCAGC
AACACGCACGCCTCCTCGGTCCGGGAGTATCGATGCGAGTACTGTGGCAAACAGTTCGGCATGTCCTGGA
ACCTCAAGACCCATCTGCGCGTTCACACCGGCGAAAAGCCGTTCGCCTGCCGCCTTTGCGTGGCCATGTT
CAAGCAGAAGGCCCACCTGCTGAAGCATCTGTGCTCGGTTCACCGGAACGTCATCACCACCACCAACGGG
GCGGATACGGAGAACCGGTACAGCTGCTGCTTCTGCTCCATGTGCTTCGAGTCGGTACAGGAGCTCGTCC
GTCACCTGTCCGGCCACCACAATAACCTGCTGCTGACAAAGAATCTGCGCGAA
