>Addgene plasmid #34386 | KHBD00254 | addgene partial sequence | sequence record 42109 | M13-Rev 5'-CAGGAAACAGCTATGACC-3'
TGATTTTATTTTGACTGATAGTGACCTGTTCGTTGCAACAAATTGATAAGCAATGCTTTCTTATAATGCC
AACTTTGTACAAGAAAGTTGGCAATTCGCGCAGATTCTTTGTCAGCAGCAGGTTATTGTGGTGGCCGGAC
AGGTGACGGACGAGCTCCTGTACCGACTCGAAGCACATGGAGCAGAAGCAGCAGCTGTACCGGTTCTCCG
TATCCGCCCCGTTGGTGGTGGTGATGACGTTCCGGTGAACCGAGCACAGATGCTTCAGCAGGTGGGCCTT
CTGCTTGAACATGGCCACGCAAAGGCGGCAGGCGAACGGCTTTTCGCCGGTGTGAACGCGCAGATGGGTC
TTGAGGTTCCAGGACATGCCGAACTGTTTGCCACAGTACTCGCATCGATACTCCCGGACCGAGGAGGCGT
GCGTGTTGCTGCCGGCCAAGTTCGCACCCGAACCGGAGGCCGACCCACTGCGTCCCTCCGGATGATCCAG
GTTTAGGCTGATGTGCGACAGACTAGAGAGTCGCGACTGGAGATTGGGCATTGCGGACATGGCTGCGTTC
TGGTTGGACTGCCACTGGTACACGAACTGGGGGCCCAAGTGCATCGGTATCTCGGGACTCTGGGCTCGAT
TGCGCTGCGCCTCCAGCAGATGCTTCCTGTCCGGCGTCAGTGTGTCCCCATTGAGTGCTCCGTCCTCCAG
GTGCGCCAGCATGTTCTTCTCCGATCCAAAGCCCGAAATGGGCGACGTCGTCGACT
