[The description below was written by a language model from this plasmid's Addgene catalogue record.]
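Description:
KHBD00254 is a Gateway entry-type clone built in the pDONR221 donor backbone, carrying the open reading frame of the Drosophila melanogaster gene ken (ken and barbie, CG5575). The insert is recorded as 1803 bp in a backbone of about 2.5 kb once the donor cassette has been replaced. The plasmid is maintained in E. coli at high copy number and is selected with kanamycin. No feature table accompanies the record. The insert was introduced by Gateway recombination, which normally leaves the ORF flanked by attL sites suitable for LR transfer into destination vectors, although these sites are not itemised in the record. M13 forward and reverse priming sites on either side of the insert are used to verify the sequence.

The construct has no promoter for expressing the insert in eukaryotic cells, and the record lists no tags or reporters. It is a shuttle for the coding sequence rather than an expression plasmid. The depositor notes that ORFs in this collection were cloned open-ended, without a stop codon, so the ken coding sequence can be moved in frame into destination vectors that supply C-terminal fusion partners as well as N-terminal ones. The clone belongs to a collection of Drosophila ORFs assembled for a study on automated screening of protein–DNA interactions at fly regulatory elements. Its typical use is as a source clone for making ken fusion constructs for such interaction assays or for other Gateway-compatible expression systems.
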