Addgene plasmid #34386: KHBD00254
Depositing lab: Bart Deplancke. Depositing organization: Swiss Federal Institute of Technology (EPFL). Publication: Automated protein-DNA interaction screening of Drosophila regulatory elements. Korneel Hens, Jean-Daniel Feuz, Alina Isakova, Antonina Lagovitina, Andreas Massouras, Julien Bryois, Patrick Callaerts, Susan E. Celniker, Bart Deplancke. Nat Methods. 2011 Oct 30;8(12):1065-70. 10.1038/nmeth.1763 PubMed 22037703.
Backbone
  Vector backbone: pDONR221
  Backbone manufacturer: Invitrogen
  Backbone size w/o insert (bp): 2536
  Vector type: Gateway Donor Vector
Growth in bacteria
  Bacterial resistance: Kanamycin, 50 μg/mL
  Growth temperature: 37°C
  Growth strain: DH5alpha
  Copy number: High Copy
Gene/Insert
  Gene/Insert name: CG5575 (alt names: FBgn0011236; ken; ken and barbie)
  Species: D. melanogaster (fly)
  Insert size (bp): 1803
  Entrez Gene: ken (a.k.a. Dmel_CG5575, 2970, 3907, 5029, 8253, BCL-6/KEN, CG5575, Dmel\CG5575, KEN, Ken, P420, l(2)00628, l(2)02970, l(2)05029, ok, okina)
  Cloning method: Gateway Cloning
  Sequencing primers: 5′ M13F; 3′ M13R
Terms and licenses: Academic/Nonprofit Terms; Industry Terms: Not Available to Industry
Depositor comments: Please note that the ORFs in this collection were cloned open-ended (without a stop codon).
How to cite: KHBD00254 was a gift from Bart Deplancke (Addgene plasmid # 34386 ; http://n2t.net/addgene:34386 ; RRID:Addgene_34386)
